Addgene plasmid #37602: p6898 PHAGE-P CMVT N-HA-hE6AP I C820A
Depositing lab: Peter Howley. Depositing organization: Harvard Medical School. Publication: Identification and proteomic analysis of distinct UBE3A/E6AP protein complexes. Martinez-Noel G, Galligan JT, Sowa ME, Arndt V, Overton TM, Harper JW, Howley PM. Mol Cell Biol. 2012 May 29. 10.1128/MCB.00201-12 PubMed 22645313.
Backbone
  Vector backbone: pHAGE
  Backbone size w/o insert (bp): 7800
  Total vector size (bp): 10400
  Vector type: Mammalian Expression
  Selectable markers: Puromycin
Growth in bacteria
  Bacterial resistance: Ampicillin, 100 μg/mL
  Growth temperature: 37°C
  Growth strain: DH5alpha
  Copy number: Unknown
Gene/Insert
  Gene/Insert name: E6AP I C820A
  Species: H. sapiens (human)
  Insert size (bp): 2556
  Mutation: C820A
  Entrez Gene: UBE3A (a.k.a. ANCR, AS, E6-AP, EPVE6AP, HPVE6A, PIX1)
  Promoter: CMV tet regulatable
  Tag / fusion protein: HA (N terminal on backbone)
  Cloning method: Gateway Cloning
  Sequencing primers: 5′ unknown
Terms and licenses: Academic/Nonprofit Terms; Industry Terms: Not Available to Industry
How to cite: p6898 PHAGE-P CMVT N-HA-hE6AP I C820A was a gift from Peter Howley (Addgene plasmid # 37602 ; http://n2t.net/addgene:37602 ; RRID:Addgene_37602)
