[The description below was written by a language model from this plasmid's Addgene catalogue record and the feature table of its GenBank file.]
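Description:
p6898 PHAGE-P CMVT N-HA-hE6AP I C820A is a mammalian expression plasmid of about 10.4 kb built on the pHAGE backbone, a vector family generally used for lentiviral delivery, although the record lists it only as a mammalian expression vector and documents no viral elements. It is propagated in E. coli under ampicillin selection, and it carries a puromycin marker for selecting mammalian cells that have taken up the construct. The bacterial origin of replication and copy number are not stated.

The payload is a roughly 2.6 kb human UBE3A open reading frame encoding isoform I of E6AP, the HECT-domain E3 ubiquitin ligase. It carries a C820A substitution. In general knowledge of this enzyme, that residue is the catalytic cysteine that forms the thioester intermediate with ubiquitin, so the mutant is expected to be ligase-dead, though the record itself gives only the mutation. Expression is driven by a tetracycline-regulatable CMV promoter, which allows inducible control in cells supplying the appropriate Tet regulator. An HA epitope encoded by the backbone is fused to the N terminus for detection and affinity purification. The insert was introduced by Gateway recombination.

The associated work concerns identification and proteomic analysis of UBE3A/E6AP protein complexes. This fits use of the HA-tagged inactive protein as bait for immunopurification, or as a comparison with wild-type E6AP. The available sequence record is only a 755 bp partial read whose sole annotated feature is an attB2 Gateway recombination site, consistent with the cloning method. It does not confirm the promoter, tag, mutation or the rest of the backbone.
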