LOCUS       Exported 755 bp ds-DNA linear SYN 19-JUN-2021
DEFINITION  synthetic linear DNA
ACCESSION   .
VERSION     .
KEYWORDS    p6898 PHAGE-P CMVT N-HA-hE6AP I C820A
SOURCE      synthetic DNA construct
  ORGANISM  synthetic DNA construct
REFERENCE   1 (bases 1 to 755)
  AUTHORS   Martinez-Noel G, Galligan JT, Sowa ME, Arndt V, Overton TM, Harper
            JW, Howley PM
  TITLE     Identification and proteomic analysis of distinct UBE3A/E6AP protein
            complexes.
  JOURNAL   Mol Cell Biol. 2012 May 29.
  PUBMED    22645313
REFERENCE   2 (bases 1 to 755)
  AUTHORS   .
  TITLE     Direct Submission
  JOURNAL   Exported Jun 19, 2021 from SnapGene Server 1.1.58
            http://www.snapgene.com
FEATURES             Location/Qualifiers
     source          1..755
                     /organism="synthetic DNA construct"
                     /mol_type="other DNA"
     protein_bind    22..46
                     /gene="mutant version of attB"
                     /label=attB2
                     /bound_moiety="BP Clonase(TM)"
                     /note="recombination site for the Gateway(R) BP reaction"
ORIGIN
        1 cccggtagaa ttcgttatcg aaccactttg tacaagaaag ctgggtcggc gcgcccaccc
       61 ttggatcctt acagcatgcc aaatcctttg gcatacgtga tggccttcaa caatctctct
      121 ttaagttttt ctttgcttga gtattccgga agtaaaagca cattaaaggc agtatgagat
      181 gtaggtaacc tttctgtgtc tgggccattt ttggctataa tcatctttaa ttttcctagt
      241 cctcccacag gtgctctgtc tgtgcccgtt gtaaactgca agaagagtct tttctgttca
      301 tctgtaaatg aatgaacgat ttcccagaac tccctaatca gaacagagtc cctggtatag
      361 ccaccgtcat attctgtagt ttcttctagt gcttggaaat ctagattccg gcttccacat
      421 ataagcaatt caatttcttc tggtctgaat aagtacttta agggagattc atttgtcacc
      481 atatgaaaac ctctccgaaa agccttgaac tgtttttcta ctgatttgtt gagaatgtag
      541 tcagaataaa gattgacaaa ttccttcctg ttttcatttg taattggaat tttatcacca
      601 ttttccttta gatcatacat cattgggtta ccaaaaagat ctgtctgtga tatctggaaa
      661 gtgatcatca tgtcatcttc cacattccct tcatactcca ataaatcttt taaactctga
      721 tatagaactg ggtgagagtc tcccaagtca cgaaa
//
