>Addgene plasmid #37602 | p6898 PHAGE-P CMVT N-HA-hE6AP I C820A | addgene partial sequence | sequence record 49767 | CMV-F 5'-CGCAAATGGGCGGTAGGCGTG-3'
AGCGAGCTCTCCTATCGTGATAGAGATCTCCCTATCAGTGATAGAGATCGTCGACGAGCTCGTTTAGTGA
ACCGTCAGATCGCCTGGAGACGCCATCCACGCTGTTTTGACCTCCATAGAAGACACCGGGACCGATCCAG
CCTCCGGACTCTAGCGTTTAAACGCTAGCCACCATGGCGTACCCATACGATGTTCCAGATTACGCTGCTC
GAGGTTATCAAACAAGTTTGTACAAAAAAGCAGGCTCCGCGGCCGCCCCCTTCACCATGAAGCGAGCAGC
TGCAAAGCATCTAATAGAACGCTACTACCACCAGTTAACTGAGGGCTGTGGAAATGAAGCCTGCACGAAT
GAGTTTTGTGCTTCCTGTCCAACTTTTCTTCGTATGGATAATAATGCAGCAGCTATTAAAGCCCTCGAGC
TTTATAAGATTAATGCAAAACTCTGTGATCCTCATCCCTCCAAGAAAGGAGCAAGCTCAGCTTACCTTGA
GAACTCGAAAGGTGCCCCCAACAACTCCTGCTCTGAGATAAAAATGAACAAGAAAGGCGCTAGAATTGAT
TTTAAAGATGTGACTTACTTAACAGAAGAGAAGGTATATGAAATTCTTGAATTATGTAGAGAAAGAGAGG
ATTATTCCCCTTTAATCCGTGTTATTGGAAGAGTTTTTTCTAGTGCTGAGGCATTGGTACAGAGCTTCCG
GAAAGTTAAACAACACACCAAGGAAGAACTGAAATCTCTTCAAGCAAAAGATGAAGACAAAGATGAAGAT
GAAAAGGAAAAAGCTGCATGTTCTGCTGCTGCTATGGAAAGAAGACTCAGAAGCATCTTCCTCAAGGATA
GGTGATAGCTCACAGGGAGACAACAATTTGCAAAAATTAG
