>Addgene plasmid #37602 | p6898 PHAGE-P CMVT N-HA-hE6AP I C820A | addgene partial sequence | sequence record 49768 | hE6AP-F
AGTTTATTAATGAACCACTGAATGAGGTTCTAGAAATGGATAAAGATTATACTTTTTTCAAAGTAGAAAC
AGAGAACAAATTCTCTTTTATGACATGTCCCTTTATATTGAATGCTGTCACAAAGAATTTGGGATTATAT
TATGACAATAGAATTCGCATGTACAGTGAACGAAGAATCACTGTTCTCTACAGCTTAGTTCAAGGACAGC
AGTTGAATCCATATTTGAGACTCAAAGTTAGACGTGACCATATCATAGATGATGCACTTGTCCGGCTAGA
GATGATCGCTATGGAAAATCCTGCAGACTTGAAGAAGCAGTTGTATGTGGAATTTGAAGGAGAACAAGGA
GTTGATGAGGGAGGTGTTTCCAAAGAATTTTTTCAGCTGGTTGTGGAGGAAATCTTCAATCCAGATATTG
GTATGTTCACATACGATGAATCTACAAAATTGTTTTGGTTTAATCCATCTTCTTTTGAAACTGAGGGTCA
GTTTACTCTGATTGGCATAGTACTGGGTCTGGCTATTTACAATAACTGTATACTGGATGTACATTTTCCC
ATGGTTGTCTACAGGAAGCTAATGGGGAAAAAAGGAACTTTTCGTGACTTGGGAGACTCTCACCCAGTTC
TATATCAGAGTTTAAAAGATTTATTGGAGTATGAAGGGAATGTGGAAGATGACATGATGATCACTTTCCA
GATATCACAGACAGATCTTTTTGGTAACCCAATGATGTATGATCTAAAGGAAAATGGTGATAAAATTCCA
ATTACAAATGAAAACAGGAAGGAATTTGTCAATCTTTATTCTGACTACATTCTCAACAAATCAGTAGAA
